>Addgene plasmid #140879 | EGFP-Rab13 in pCSDEST2 | addgene full sequence | sequence record 325125 | Addgene NGS Result
TGCCAATTCAATATGGTGGATCTGGACCTGTGCCAATTCAATATGGCGTATATGGACTCGTGCCAATTCA
ATATGGTGGATCTGGACCCCAGCCAATTCAATATGGCGGACTTGGCACCATGCCAATTCAATATGGCGGA
CCTGGCACTGTGCCAACTGGGGAGGGGTCTACTTGGCACGGTGCCAAGTTTGAGGAGGGGTCTTGGCCCT
GTGCCAAGTCCGCCATATTGAATTGGCATGGTGCCAATAATGGCGGCCATATTGGCTATATGCCAGGATC
AATATATAGGCAATATCCAATATGGCCCTATGCCAATATGGCTATTGGCCAGGTTCAATACTATGTATTG
GCCCTATGCCATATAGTATTCCATATATGGGTTTTCCTATTGACGTAGATAGCCCCTCCCAATGGGCGGT
CCCATATACCATATATGGGGCTTCCTAATACCGCCCATAGCCACTCCCCCATTGACGTCAATGGTCTCTA
TATATGGTCTTTCCTATTGACGTCATATGGGCGGTCCTATTGACGTATATGGCGCCTCCCCCATTGACGT
CAATTACGGTAAATGGCCCGCCTGGCTCAATGCCCATTGACGTCAATAGGACCACCCACCATTGACGTCA
ATGGGATGGCTCATTGCCCATTCATATCCGTTCTCACGCCCCCTATTGACGTCAATGACGGTAAATGGCC
CACTTGGCAGTACATCAATATCTATTAATAGTAACTTGGCAAGTACATTACTATTGGAAGTACGCCAGGG
TACATTGGCAGTACTCCCATTGACGTCAATGGCGGTAAATGGCCCGCGATGGCTGCCAAGTACATCCCCA
TTGACGTCAATGGGGAGGGGCAATGACGCAAATGGGCGTTCCATTGACGTAAATGGGCGGTAGGCGTGCC
TAATGGGAGGTCTATATAAGCAATGCTCGTTTAGGGAACCGCCATTCTGCCTGGGGACGTCGGAGCAAGC
TTGATTTAGGTGACACTATAGAATACAAGCTACTTGTTCTTTTTGCAGGATCCCATCGATTCGAATTCAA
GGATCAACAAGTTTGTACAAAAAAGCAGGCTGCCACCATGGTGAGCAAGGGCGAGGAGCTGTTCACCGGG
GTGGTGCCCATCCTGGTCGAGCTGGACGGCGACGTAAACGGCCACAAGTTCAGCGTGTCCGGCGAGGGCG
AGGGCGATGCCACCTACGGCAAGCTGACCCTGAAGTTCATCTGCACCACCGGCAAGCTGCCCGTGCCCTG
GCCCACCCTCGTGACCACCCTGACCTACGGCGTGCAGTGCTTCAGCCGCTACCCCGACCACATGAAGCAG
CACGACTTCTTCAAGTCCGCCATGCCCGAAGGCTACGTCCAGGAGCGCACCATCTTCTTCAAGGACGACG
GCAACTACAAGACCCGCGCCGAGGTGAAGTTCGAGGGCGACACCCTGGTGAACCGCATCGAGCTGAAGGG
CATCGACTTCAAGGAGGACGGCAACATCCTGGGGCACAAGCTGGAGTACAACTACAACAGCCACAACGTC
TATATCATGGCCGACAAGCAGAAGAACGGCATCAAGGTGAACTTCAAGATCCGCCACAACATCGAGGACG
GCAGCGTGCAGCTCGCCGACCACTACCAGCAGAACACCCCCATCGGCGACGGCCCCGTGCTGCTGCCCGA
CAACCACTACCTGAGCACCCAGTCCGCCCTGAGCAAAGACCCCAACGAGAAGCGCGATCACATGGTCCTG
CTGGAGTTCGTGACCGCCGCCGGGATCACTCTCGGCATGGACGAGCTGTACAAGCACCCAGCTTTCTTGT
ACAAAGTGGTGGCAAAGAAGTACGACTTCCTCTTTAAATTATTGCTTATCGGCGATAGCGGTGTTGGCAA
GACATGTTTGATCATCCGTTTCGCAGAGGACAATTTTAATTCAACGTACATCTCAACCATCGGTATTGAC
TTCAAAGTGAAGACCATTGAGGTGGAAGGAAAGAAAGTGAAGCTGCAAGTCTGGGACACAGCAGGACAGG
AGAGGTTTAAGACCATCACCACTGCATACTACAGAGGGGCCATGGGAATCATTCTCGTGTATGACATAAC
TGATGAAAAATCCTATGAGAATATTCAGAACTGGATGAAGAGCATCAAAGAAAATGCATCAGCGGGTGTA
AGTCGAATGTTACTGGGTAACAAGTGTGACATTGAGGCCAAGAGGAAAGTCTCAAAAGAGACTGGTGAGA
AGCTCGCAAAGGAACATGGTATTCGATTCTTTGAGACTAGTGCCAAATCGAGCATCAACGTTGAGGAGTC
TTTTACTTCTCTTGCTCGAGACATTTTGCTGAAGTCAAATAAGAAGCCGGGTCCATCTGGACGTGAGGTC
AAACTTACCAGCACAGAGAAAAAGTCCTCCTCCAAATGTCTTCTTCTTTAGCAACTTTATTATACATAGT
TGCACTCGAGCCTCTAGAACTATAGTGAGTCGTATTACGTAGATCCAGACATGATAAGATACATTGATGA
GTTTGGACAAACCACAACTAGAATGCAGTGAAAAAAATGCTTTATTTGTGAAATTTGTGATGCTATTGCT
TTATTTGTAACCATTATAAGCTGCAATAAACAAGTTAACAACAACAATTGCATTCATTTTATGTTTCAGG
TTCAGGGGGAGGTGTGGGAGGTTTTTTAATTCGCGGCCGCGGCGCCAATGCATTGGGCCCGGTACCCAGC
TTTTGTTCCCTTTAGTGAGGGTTAATTGCGCGCTTGGCGTAATCATGGTCATAGCTGTTTCCTGTGTGAA
ATTGTTATCCGCTCACAATTCCACACAACATACGAGCCGGGAGCATAAAGTGTAAAGCCTGGGGTGCCTA
ATGAGTGAGCTAACTCACATTAATTGCGTTGCGCTCACTGCCCGCTTTCCAGTCGGGAAACCTGTCGTGC
CAGCTGCATTAATGAATCGGCCAACGCGCGGGGAGAGGCGGTTTGCGTATTGGGCGCTCTTCCGCTTCCT
CGCTCACTGACTCGCTGCGCTCGGTCGTTCGGCTGCGGCGAGCGGTATCAGCTCACTCAAAGGCGGTAAT
ACGGTTATCCACAGAATCAGGGGATAACGCAGGAAAGAACATGTGAGCAAAAGGCCAGCAAAAGGCCAGG
AACCGTAAAAAGGCCGCGTTGCTGGCGTTTTTCCATAGGCTCCGCCCCCCTGACGAGCATCACAAAAATC
GACGCTCAAGTCAGAGGTGGCGAAACCCGACAGGACTATAAAGATACCAGGCGTTTCCCCCTGGAAGCTC
CCTCGTGCGCTCTCCTGTTCCGACCCTGCCGCTTACCGGATACCTGTCCGCCTTTCTCCCTTCGGGAAGC
GTGGCGCTTTCTCATAGCTCACGCTGTAGGTATCTCAGTTCGGTGTAGGTCGTTCGCTCCAAGCTGGGCT
GTGTGCACGAACCCCCCGTTCAGCCCGACCGCTGCGCCTTATCCGGTAACTATCGTCTTGAGTCCAACCC
GGTAAGACACGACTTATCGCCACTGGCAGCAGCCACTGGTAACAGGATTAGCAGAGCGAGGTATGTAGGC
GGTGCTACAGAGTTCTTGAAGTGGTGGCCTAACTACGGCTACACTAGAAGAACAGTATTTGGTATCTGCG
CTCTGCTGAAGCCAGTTACCTTCGGAAAAAGAGTTGGTAGCTCTTGATCCGGCAAACAAACCACCGCTGG
TAGCGGTGGTTTTTTTGTTTGCAAGCAGCAGATTACGCGCAGAAAAAAAGGATCTCAAGAAGATCCTTTG
ATCTTTTCTACGGGGTCTGACGCTCAGTGGAACGAAAACTCACGTTAAGGGATTTTGGTCATGAGATTAT
CAAAAAGGATCTTCACCTAGATCCTTTTAAATTAAAAATGAAGTTTTAAATCAATCTAAAGTATATATGA
GTAAACTTGGTCTGACAGTTACCAATGCTTAATCAGTGAGGCACCTATCTCAGCGATCTGTCTATTTCGT
TCATCCATAGTTGCCTGACTCCCCGTCGTGTAGATAACTACGATACGGGAGGGCTTACCATCTGGCCCCA
GTGCTGCAATGATACCGCGAGACCCACGCTCACCGGCTCCAGATTTATCAGCAATAAACCAGCCAGCCGG
AAGGGCCGAGCGCAGAAGTGGTCCTGCAACTTTATCCGCCTCCATCCAGTCTATTAATTGTTGCCGGGAA
GCTAGAGTAAGTAGTTCGCCAGTTAATAGTTTGCGCAACGTTGTTGCCATTGCTACAGGCATCGTGGTGT
CACGCTCGTCGTTTGGTATGGCTTCATTCAGCTCCGGTTCCCAACGATCAAGGCGAGTTACATGATCCCC
CATGTTGTGCAAAAAAGCGGTTAGCTCCTTCGGTCCTCCGATCGTTGTCAGAAGTAAGTTGGCCGCAGTG
TTATCACTCATGGTTATGGCAGCACTGCATAATTCTCTTACTGTCATGCCATCCGTAAGATGCTTTTCTG
TGACTGGTGAGTACTCAACCAAGTCATTCTGAGAATAGTGTATGCGGCGACCGAGTTGCTCTTGCCCGGC
GTCAATACGGGATAATACCGCGCCACATAGCAGAACTTTAAAAGTGCTCATCATTGGAAAACGTTCTTCG
GGGCGAAAACTCTCAAGGATCTTACCGCTGTTGAGATCCAGTTCGATGTAACCCACTCGTGCACCCAACT
GATCTTCAGCATCTTTTACTTTCACCAGCGTTTCTGGGTGAGCAAAAACAGGAAGGCAAAATGCCGCAAA
AAAGGGAATAAGGGCGACACGGAAATGTTGAATACTCATACTCTTCCTTTTTCAATATTATTGAAGCATT
TATCAGGGTTATTGTCTCATGAGCGGATACATATTTGAATGTATTTAGAAAAATAAACAAATAGGGGTTC
CGCGCACATTTCCCCGAAAAGTGCCACCTAAATTGTAAGCGTTAATATTTTGTTAAAATTCGCGTTAAAT
TTTTGTTAAATCAGCTCATTTTTTAACCAATAGGCCGAAATCGGCAAAATCCCTTATAAATCAAAAGAAT
AGACCGAGATAGGGT
[37 nt withheld, positions 5056-5092]
AAAGAACGTGGACTCCAACGTCAAAGG
[49 nt withheld, positions 5120-5168]
T
[91 nt withheld, positions 5170-5260]
G
[124 nt withheld, positions 5262-5385]
CCCATTCGCCATTCAGGCTGCGCAACTGTTGGGAAGGGCGATCGGTGCGGGCCTCTTCGCTATTACGCCA
GTCGACCGCCAATTCAATATGGCGTATATGGACTCA
Features (pLannotate 1.2.2; 19 found; start..end, strand, type, name):
    984..1002    +  promoter       SP6 promoter: promoter for bacteriophage SP6 RNA polymerase
   1057..1081    +  protein_bind   attB1: mutant version of attB; recombination site for the Gateway® BP reaction BP Clonase™
   1088..1804    +  CDS            EGFP: EGFP is a basic (constitutively fluorescent) green fluorescent protein published in 1996, derived from Aequorea victoria. It is reported to be a rapidly-maturing weak dimer with moderate acid sensitivity.
   1806..1830    -  protein_bind   attB2: mutant version of attB; recombination site for the Gateway® BP reaction BP Clonase™
   1832..2428    +  CDS            rab13: RAB13_DANRE - Experimental evidence at protein level: Swiss-Prot protein existence level 1. The small GTPases Rab are key regulators of intracellular membrane trafficking, from the formation of transport vesicles to their fusion with membranes. Rabs cycle between an inactive GDP-bound form and an active GTP-bound form that is able to recruit to membranes different sets of downstream effectors directly responsible for vesicle formation, movement, tethering and fusion. That Rab may be involved in endocytic recycling and may regulate the transport to the plasma membrane of transmembrane proteins.
   2432..2452    -  protein_bind   attB3: mutant version of attB; core recombination site for the Gateway® BP reaction BP Clonase™
   2470..2487    -  promoter       T7 promoter (fragment): promoter for bacteriophage T7 RNA polymerase
   2492..2626    -  polyA_signal   SV40 poly(A) signal: SV40 polyadenylation signal
   2739..2757    -  promoter       T3 promoter: promoter for bacteriophage T3 RNA polymerase
   2802..2818    -  protein_bind   lac operator: The lac repressor binds to the lac operator to inhibit transcription in E. coli. This inhibition can be relieved by adding lactose or isopropyl-β-D-thiogalactopyranoside (IPTG). lac repressor encoded by lacI
   2826..2856    -  promoter       lac promoter: promoter for the E. coli lac operon
   2871..2892    -  protein_bind   CAP binding site: CAP binding activates transcription in the presence of cAMP. E. coli catabolite activator protein
   2905..2997    -  CDS            lacI (fragment): lac repressor; lacI; The lac repressor binds to the lac operator to inhibit transcription in E. coli. This inhibition can be relieved by adding lactose or isopropyl-β-D-thiogalactopyranoside (IPTG).
   3180..3768    -  rep_origin     ori: high-copy-number ColE1/pMB1/pBR322/pUC origin of replication
   3939..4799    -  CDS            AmpR: β-lactamase; bla; confers resistance to ampicillin, carbenicillin, and related antibiotics
   4800..4904    -  promoter       AmpR promoter: bla
   4957..5385    -  rep_origin     f1 ori (sequence partly withheld): f1 bacteriophage origin of replication; arrow indicates direction of (+) strand synthesis
   5390..5456    -  CDS            lacZα (fragment): LacZα fragment of β-galactosidase; lacZ fragment
   5463..949     +  promoter       CMV IE94 promoter (across the origin): enhancer/promoter region of simian cytomegalovirus major immediate early transcription unit IE94
