[The description below was written by a language model from this plasmid's Addgene catalogue record and pLannotate feature annotations shown in this document.]
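Description:
EGFP-Rab13 in pCSDEST2 is a mammalian expression plasmid of about 5.5 kb, built in the pCSDEST2 Gateway destination backbone, that encodes zebrafish (Danio rerio) Rab13 fused at its N terminus to EGFP. It is maintained in E. coli as a high-copy plasmid through a ColE1/pUC-type origin and is selected with ampicillin via the β-lactamase gene. An f1 phage origin and remnants of the lac region (lac promoter and operator, CAP site, lacZα and lacI fragments) are also present as carry-over from the parental cloning vector.

The expression cassette is driven by the simian cytomegalovirus IE94 enhancer/promoter, a strong constitutive element, and is terminated by an SV40 polyadenylation signal. Between them lie the EGFP coding sequence flanked by attB1 and attB2, followed directly by the rab13 coding sequence and an attB3 site. This arrangement of att sites is consistent with assembly of the tag and the gene by multi-fragment Gateway recombination, with the attB2 scar lying between the two coding sequences. An SP6 promoter sits just upstream of the fusion, which in principle allows in vitro synthesis of sense RNA, while T7 (partial) and T3 promoters lie downstream in the opposite orientation.

Rab13 is a small GTPase that cycles between GDP- and GTP-bound states and is implicated in endocytic recycling and delivery of transmembrane proteins to the plasma membrane. The stated purpose is expression of the GFP-tagged zebrafish protein in mammalian cells, where the fluorescent fusion lets its localisation be observed. The plasmid is associated with a cell biological screen examining T-tubule formation.
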