Addgene plasmid #140879: EGFP-Rab13 in pCSDEST2
Purpose: Expression of zebrafish GFP-tagged Rab13 in mammalian cells.
Depositing lab: Rob Parton. Depositing organization: University of Queensland, Institute for Molecular Bioscience. Publication: In vivo cell biological screening identifies an endocytic capture mechanism for T-tubule formation. Hall TE, Martel N, Ariotti N, Xiong Z, Lo HP, Ferguson C, Rae J, Lim YW, Parton RG. Nat Commun. 2020 Jul 24;11(1):3711. doi: 10.1038/s41467-020-17486-w. PubMed 32709891.
Backbone
  Vector backbone: pCSDEST2 (Addgene 22424)
  Vector type: Mammalian Expression
Growth in bacteria
  Bacterial resistance: Ampicillin, 100 μg/mL
  Growth temperature: 37°C
  Growth strain: DH5alpha
  Copy number: High Copy
Gene/Insert
  Gene/Insert name: Rab13
  Species: D. rerio (zebrafish)
  Entrez Gene: rab13 (a.k.a. cb764, hm:zeh0455)
  Tag / fusion protein: EGFP (N terminal on insert)
Terms and licenses: Academic/Nonprofit Terms; Industry Terms: Not Available to Industry
How to cite: EGFP-Rab13 in pCSDEST2 was a gift from Rob Parton (Addgene plasmid # 140879 ; http://n2t.net/addgene:140879 ; RRID:Addgene_140879)
